Addgene plasmid #167709: BirA-Myc_N_HME1
Purpose: Expresses HME1 in mammalian cells
Depositing lab: Markku Varjosalo. Depositing organization: University of Helsinki. Publication: Human transcription factor protein interaction networks. Goos H, Kinnunen M, Salokas K, Tan Z, Liu X, Yadav L, Zhang Q, Wei GH, Varjosalo M. Nat Commun. 2022 Feb 9;13(1):766. doi: 10.1038/s41467-022-28341-5. PubMed 35140242.
Backbone
  Vector backbone: pcDNA5/FRT/TO
  Vector type: Mammalian Expression
  Selectable markers: Hygromycin
Growth in bacteria
  Bacterial resistance: Ampicillin, 100 μg/mL
  Growth temperature: 37°C
  Growth strain: DH5alpha
  Copy number: High Copy
Gene/Insert
  Gene/Insert name: HME1 (alt names: Uniprot Q05925; ENSG00000163064)
  Species: H. sapiens (human)
  Mutation: no mutations
  Entrez Gene: EN1 (a.k.a. ENDOVESLB)
  Tag / fusion protein: Myc-BirA (N terminal on insert)
  Cloning method: Gateway Cloning
Terms and licenses: Academic/Nonprofit Terms; Industry Terms: Not Available to Industry
How to cite: BirA-Myc_N_HME1 was a gift from Markku Varjosalo (Addgene plasmid # 167709 ; http://n2t.net/addgene:167709 ; RRID:Addgene_167709)
