[The description below was written by a language model from this plasmid's Addgene catalogue record and pLannotate feature annotations shown in this document.]
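Description:
BirA-Myc_N_HME1 is a mammalian expression plasmid built on the pcDNA5/FRT/TO backbone that encodes human EN1 (homeobox protein engrailed-1, UniProt name HME1) fused at its N-terminus to a Myc-tagged BirA biotin ligase. The wild-type EN1 open reading frame was introduced by Gateway cloning and sits between attB1 and attB2 sites, immediately downstream of the E. coli-derived birA coding sequence. The Myc epitope listed in the catalogue entry is not separately annotated in the feature table. Transcription is driven by the CMV enhancer/promoter followed by short tet operator-type elements, which correspond to the tetracycline-regulated "TO" arrangement of this backbone. In cells expressing the Tet repressor the fusion is held off until tetracycline or doxycycline is added. A bGH polyadenylation signal terminates the transcript.

Downstream lies an FRT site directly followed by a hygromycin resistance gene and SV40 poly(A) signal. In this design the HygR coding sequence has no functional promoter of its own. It becomes expressed after Flp-mediated recombination into a compatible genomic FRT landing site, which allows selection of isogenic, single-copy stable lines. In bacteria the plasmid is maintained through a high-copy ColE1/pUC-type origin and ampicillin resistance. Fragments annotated as f1 ori, ble, lacI and the lac promoter region appear to be backbone remnants.

The BirA fusion format suits proximity-dependent biotinylation (BioID-style) experiments, in which proteins near the bait are biotinylated and then identified. This fits the associated study mapping protein interaction networks of human transcription factors. The record does not state whether the BirA carries the promiscuous-labelling mutation.
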