Features (pLannotate 1.2.2; 24 found; start..end, strand, type, name):
      1..380     +  enhancer       CMV enhancer: human cytomegalovirus immediate early enhancer
    381..584     +  promoter       CMV promoter: human cytomegalovirus (CMV) immediate early promoter
    586..605     +  promoter       PLtetO-1 promoter (fragment): modified phage lambda PL promoter with tet operator sites (Lutz and Bujard, 1997)
    607..626     +  promoter       PLtetO-1 promoter (fragment): modified phage lambda PL promoter with tet operator sites (Lutz and Bujard, 1997)
    634..667     +  promoter       TRE3GV promoter (fragment): 3rd-generation Tet-responsive promoter that can be activated by binding of Tet-On® 3G, optimized for retroviral and lentiviral vectors
    863..1822    +  CDS            birA: BIRA_ECOLI - Also known as bioR, dhbB. Experimental evidence at protein level: Swiss-Prot protein existence level 1. Acts both as a biotin--[acetyl-CoA-carboxylase] ligase and a biotin-operon repressor. In the presence of ATP, BirA activates biotin to form the BirA-biotinyl-5'-adenylate (BirA-bio-5'-AMP or holoBirA) complex. HoloBirA can either transfer the biotinyl moiety to the biotin carboxyl carrier protein (BCCP) subunit of acetyl-CoA carboxylase, or bind to the biotin operator site and inhibit transcription of the operon. From Escherichia coli (strain K12).
   1865..1889    +  protein_bind   attB1: mutant version of attB; recombination site for the Gateway® BP reaction BP Clonase™
   1895..3070    +  CDS            EN1: HME1_HUMAN - Protein inferred from homology: Swiss-Prot protein existence level 3. From Homo sapiens (Human).
   3072..3096    -  protein_bind   attB2: mutant version of attB; recombination site for the Gateway® BP reaction BP Clonase™
   3140..3364    +  polyA_signal   bGH poly(A) signal: bovine growth hormone polyadenylation signal
   3368..3389    +  promoter       SV40 promoter (fragment): SV40 enhancer and early promoter
   3410..3643    +  rep_origin     f1 ori (fragment) (sequence partly withheld): f1 bacteriophage origin of replication; arrow indicates direction of (+) strand synthesis
   3648..3695    +  protein_bind   FRT: FLP-mediated recombination occurs in the 8-bp core sequence TCTAGAAA (Turan and Bode, 2011). FLP recombinase from the Saccharomyces cerevisiae 2μ plasmid
   3703..4725    +  CDS            HygR: aminoglycoside phosphotransferase from E. coli; aph(4)-Ia; confers resistance to hygromycin
   4735..4860    +  CDS            ble (fragment): BLE_KLEPN - Experimental evidence at protein level: Swiss-Prot protein existence level 1. Binding protein with a strong affinity to the bleomycin family of antibiotics. Binds to CL990; an antimitotic-antibiotic compound. From Klebsiella pneumoniae.
   4855..4976    +  polyA_signal   SV40 poly(A) signal: SV40 polyadenylation signal
   5049..5065    -  protein_bind   lac operator: The lac repressor binds to the lac operator to inhibit transcription in E. coli. This inhibition can be relieved by adding lactose or isopropyl-β-D-thiogalactopyranoside (IPTG). lac repressor encoded by lacI
   5073..5103    -  promoter       lac promoter: promoter for the E. coli lac operon
   5118..5139    -  protein_bind   CAP binding site: CAP binding activates transcription in the presence of cAMP. E. coli catabolite activator protein
   5152..5244    -  CDS            lacI (fragment): lac repressor; lacI; The lac repressor binds to the lac operator to inhibit transcription in E. coli. This inhibition can be relieved by adding lactose or isopropyl-β-D-thiogalactopyranoside (IPTG).
   5427..6015    -  rep_origin     ori: high-copy-number ColE1/pMB1/pBR322/pUC origin of replication
   6186..7046    -  CDS            AmpR: β-lactamase; bla; confers resistance to ampicillin, carbenicillin, and related antibiotics
   7047..7151    -  promoter       AmpR promoter: bla
   7210..7262    -  misc_feature   bom (fragment): basis of mobility region from pBR322
>Addgene plasmid #167709 | BirA-Myc_N_HME1 | addgene full sequence | sequence record 333406 | Addgene NGS Result
GACATTGATTATTGACTAGTTATTAATAGTAATCAATTACGGGGTCATTAGTTCATAGCCCATATATGGA
GTTCCGCGTTACATAACTTACGGTAAATGGCCCGCCTGGCTGACCGCCCAACGACCCCCGCCCATTGACG
TCAATAATGACGTATGTTCCCATAGTAACGCCAATAGGGACTTTCCATTGACGTCAATGGGTGGAGTATT
TACGGTAAACTGCCCACTTGGCAGTACATCAAGTGTATCATATGCCAAGTACGCCCCCTATTGACGTCAA
TGACGGTAAATGGCCCGCCTGGCATTATGCCCAGTACATGACCTTATGGGACTTTCCTACTTGGCAGTAC
ATCTACGTATTAGTCATCGCTATTACCATGGTGATGCGGTTTTGGCAGTACATCAATGGGCGTGGATAGC
GGTTTGACTCACGGGGATTTCCAAGTCTCCACCCCATTGACGTCAATGGGAGTTTGTTTTGGCACCAAAA
TCAACGGGACTTTCCAAAATGTCGTAACAACTCCGCCCCATTGACGCAAATGGGCGGTAGGCGTGTACGG
TGGGAGGTCTATATAAGCAGAGCTCTCCCTATCAGTGATAGAGATCTCCCTATCAGTGATAGAGATCGTC
GACGAGCTCGTTTAGTGAACCGTCAGATCGCCTGGAGACGCCATCCACGCTGTTTTGACCTCCATAGAAG
ACACCGGGACCGATCCAGCCTCCGGACTCTAGCGTTTAAACTTAAGCTTGGTACCGAGCTCGGATCCACT
AGTCCAGTGTGGTGGAATTCTGCAGATATCCAGCACAGTGGCGGCCGCTCGAGACCATGGAGCAGAAGCT
GATCAGCGAAGAGGACCTGGACAAGGACAACACCGTGCCCCTGAAGCTGATCGCCCTGCTGGCCAACGGC
GAGTTCCACTCTGGCGAGCAGCTGGGCGAGACACTGGGCATGAGCAGAGCCGCCATCAACAAGCACATCC
AGACCCTGCGGGACTGGGGCGTGGACGTGTTCACAGTGCCCGGCAAGGGCTACAGCCTGCCCGAGCCCAT
CCAGCTGCTGAACGCCAAGCAGATCCTGGGCCAGCTGGATGGCGGATCTGTGGCCGTGCTGCCCGTGATC
GACAGCACCAACCAGTATCTGCTCGACCGGATCGGCGAGCTGAAGTCCGGCGACGCCTGTATCGCCGAGT
ACCAGCAGGCCGGCAGAGGCGGCAGGGGCAGAAAGTGGTTCAGCCCCTTCGGCGCCAACCTGTACCTGAG
CATGTTCTGGAGACTGGAACAGGGCCCAGCCGCCGCTATTGGCCTGAGCCTGGTCATCGGCATCGTGATG
GCCGAGGTGCTGCGGAAGCTGGGCGCCGACAAAGTGCGCGTGAAGTGGCCCAACGACCTGTATCTGCAGG
ACCGGAAGCTGGCCGGCATCCTGGTGGAACTGACCGGCAAAACAGGCGACGCCGCCCAGATCGTGATCGG
CGCTGGCATCAACATGGCCATGCGGCGGGTGGAAGAGAGCGTGGTCAACCAGGGCTGGATCACCCTGCAG
GAAGCCGGCATCAACCTGGACCGGAACACCCTGGCCGCCATGCTGATCAGAGAGCTGAGAGCCGCCCTGG
AACTGTTCGAGCAGGAAGGCCTGGCCCCCTACCTGAGCAGATGGGAGAAGCTGGACAACTTCATCAACCG
GCCCGTGAAACTGATCATCGGCGACAAAGAGATCTTCGGCATCAGCCGGGGCATCGACAAGCAGGGGGCC
CTGCTCCTGGAACAGGACGGCATCATCAAGCCCTGGATGGGCGGCGAGATCAGCCTGCGGAGCGCCGAGA
AGGGCGGAGGCTCTGGCGGCGGAAGCGGCGGAGGCAGCGATATCACAAGTTTGTACAAAAAAGCAGGCTC
CACCATGGAAGAACAGCAGCCGGAACCTAAAAGTCAGCGCGACTCGGCCCTCGGCGCGGCGGCGGCGGCG
ACTCCGGGCGGCCTCAGCCTGAGCCTCAGTCCGGGCGCCAGCGGCAGCAGCGGCAGCGGCAGCGATGGAG
ACAGCGTGCCGGTGTCCCCGCAGCCTGCGCCCCCCTCGCCGCCCGCGGCGCCTTGCCTGCCGCCCCTGGC
CCACCACCCGCACCTCCCCCCACACCCCCCGCCCCCGCCGCCTCAGCATCTCGCGGCGCCTGCTCACCAG
CCGCAGCCAGCGGCCCAGCTGCACCGCACCACCAACTTTTTCATCGACAACATCCTGAGGCCGGACTTCG
GCTGCAAAAAGGAGCAGCCGCCACCGCAGCTTCTGGTGGCTGCGGCGGCCAGAGGAGGCGCAGGAGGAGG
AGGCCGGGTCGAGCGTGACAGAGGCCAGACTGCCGCAGGTAGAGACCCTGTCCACCCGTTGGGCACCCGG
GCGCCAGGCGCTGCCTCGCTCCTGTGCGCCCCGGACGCGAACTGTGGCCCACCCGACGGCTCCCAGCCAG
CCGCCGCCGGCGCGGGCGCGTCTAAAGCTGGGAACCCGGCTGCGGCGGCGGCGGCGGCCGCGGCGGCAGT
GGCGGCGGCGGCGGCGGCCGCAGCAGCCAAGCCCTCGGACACCGGTGGCGGCGGCAGTGGAGGCGGCGCG
GGGAGCCCCGGAGCGCAGGGCACCAAATACCCGGAGCACGGCAACCCGGCTATCCTACTTATGGGCTCAG
CCAACGGCGGGCCCGTGGTCAAAACTGACTCGCAGCAGCCTCTCGTATGGCCCGCCTGGGTGTACTGCAC
ACGTTATTCGGATCGTCCATCCTCCGGTCCGCGCACCAGGAAGCTGAAGAAGAAGAAGAACGAGAAGGAG
GACAAGCGGCCGCGGACCGCGTTCACGGCCGAGCAGCTGCAGAGACTCAAGGCGGAGTTCCAGGCAAACC
GCTACATCACGGAGCAGCGGCGGCAGACCCTGGCCCAGGAACTCAGCCTCAACGAGTCCCAGATCAAGAT
CTGGTTCCAGAACAAGCGCGCCAAGATCAAGAAAGCCACAGGCATCAAGAACGGCCTGGCGCTGCACCTC
ATGGCCCAGGGACTGTACAACCACTCCACCACCACGGTCCAGGACAAAGACGAGAGCGAGGACCCAGCTT
TCTTGTACAAAGTGGTGACGTAAGCTAGGGGCCCGTTTAAACCCGCTGATCAGCCTCGACTGTGCCTTCT
AGTTGCCAGCCATCTGTTGTTTGCCCCTCCCCCGTGCCTTCCTTGACCCTGGAAGGTGCCACTCCCACTG
TCCTTTCCTAATAAAATGAGGAAATTGCATCGCATTGTCTGAGTAGGTGTCATTCTATTCTGGGGGGTGG
GGTGGGGCAGGACAGCAAGGGGGAGGATTGGGAAGACAATAGCAGGCATGCTGGGGATGCGGTGGGCTCT
ATGGCTTCTGAGGCGGAAAGAACCAGCTGGGGCTCTAGGGGGTATCCCC
[124 nt withheld, positions 3410-3533]
C
[91 nt withheld, positions 3535-3625]
AGGGTGATGGTTCACGTACCTAGAAGTTCCTATTCCGAAGTTCCTATTCTCTAGAAAGTATAGGAACTTC
CTTGGCCAAAAAGCCTGAACTCACCGCGACGTCTGTCGAGAAGTTTCTGATCGAAAAGTTCGACAGCGTC
TCCGACCTGATGCAGCTCTCGGAGGGCGAAGAATCTCGTGCTTTCAGCTTCGATGTAGGAGGGCGTGGAT
ATGTCCTGCGGGTAAATAGCTGCGCCGATGGTTTCTACAAAGATCGTTATGTTTATCGGCACTTTGCATC
GGCCGCGCTCCCGATTCCGGAAGTGCTTGACATTGGGGAATTCAGCGAGAGCCTGACCTATTGCATCTCC
CGCCGTGCACAGGGTGTCACGTTGCAAGACCTGCCTGAAACCGAACTGCCCGCTGTTCTGCAGCCGGTCG
CGGAGGCCATGGATGCGATCGCTGCGGCCGATCTTAGCCAGACGAGCGGGTTCGGCCCATTCGGACCGCA
AGGAATCGGTCAATACACTACATGGCGTGATTTCATATGCGCGATTGCTGATCCCCATGTGTATCACTGG
CAAACTGTGATGGACGACACCGTCAGTGCGTCCGTCGCGCAGGCTCTCGATGAGCTGATGCTTTGGGCCG
AGGACTGCCCCGAAGTCCGGCACCTCGTGCACGCGGATTTCGGCTCCAACAATGTCCTGACGGACAATGG
CCGCATAACAGCGGTCATTGACTGGAGCGAGGCGATGTTCGGGGATTCCCAATACGAGGTCGCCAACATC
TTCTTCTGGAGGCCGTGGTTGGCTTGTATGGAGCAGCAGACGCGCTACTTCGAGCGGAGGCATCCGGAGC
TTGCAGGATCGCCGCGGCTCCGGGCGTATATGCTCCGCATTGGTCTTGACCAACTCTATCAGAGCTTGGT
TGACGGCAATTTCGATGATGCAGCTTGGGCGCAGGGTCGATGCGACGCAATCGTCCGATCCGGAGCCGGG
ACTGTCGGGCGTACACAAATCGCCCGCAGAAGCGCGGCCGTCTGGACCGATGGCTGTGTAGAAGTACTCG
CCGATAGTGGAAACCGACGCCCCAGCACTCGTCCGAGGGCAAAGGAATAGCACGTACTACGAGATTTCGA
TTCCACCGCCGCCTTCTATGAAAGGTTGGGCTTCGGAATCGTTTTCCGGGACGCCGGCTGGATGATCCTC
CAGCGCGGGGATCTCATGCTGGAGTTCTTCGCCCACCCCAACTTGTTTATTGCAGCTTATAATGGTTACA
AATAAAGCAATAGCATCACAAATTTCACAAATAAAGCATTTTTTTCACTGCATTCTAGTTGTGGTTTGTC
CAAACTCATCAATGTATCTTATCATGTCTGTATACCGTCGACCTCTAGCTAGAGCTTGGCGTAATCATGG
TCATAGCTGTTTCCTGTGTGAAATTGTTATCCGCTCACAATTCCACACAACATACGAGCCGGAAGCATAA
AGTGTAAAGCCTGGGGTGCCTAATGAGTGAGCTAACTCACATTAATTGCGTTGCGCTCACTGCCCGCTTT
CCAGTCGGGAAACCTGTCGTGCCAGCTGCATTAATGAATCGGCCAACGCGCGGGGAGAGGCGGTTTGCGT
ATTGGGCGCTCTTCCGCTTCCTCGCTCACTGACTCGCTGCGCTCGGTCGTTCGGCTGCGGCGAGCGGTAT
CAGCTCACTCAAAGGCGGTAATACGGTTATCCACAGAATCAGGGGATAACGCAGGAAAGAACATGTGAGC
AAAAGGCCAGCAAAAGGCCAGGAACCGTAAAAAGGCCGCGTTGCTGGCGTTTTTCCATAGGCTCCGCCCC
CCTGACGAGCATCACAAAAATCGACGCTCAAGTCAGAGGTGGCGAAACCCGACAGGACTATAAAGATACC
AGGCGTTTCCCCCTGGAAGCTCCCTCGTGCGCTCTCCTGTTCCGACCCTGCCGCTTACCGGATACCTGTC
CGCCTTTCTCCCTTCGGGAAGCGTGGCGCTTTCTCATAGCTCACGCTGTAGGTATCTCAGTTCGGTGTAG
GTCGTTCGCTCCAAGCTGGGCTGTGTGCACGAACCCCCCGTTCAGCCCGACCGCTGCGCCTTATCCGGTA
ACTATCGTCTTGAGTCCAACCCGGTAAGACACGACTTATCGCCACTGGCAGCAGCCACTGGTAACAGGAT
TAGCAGAGCGAGGTATGTAGGCGGTGCTACAGAGTTCTTGAAGTGGTGGCCTAACTACGGCTACACTAGA
AGAACAGTATTTGGTATCTGCGCTCTGCTGAAGCCAGTTACCTTCGGAAAAAGAGTTGGTAGCTCTTGAT
CCGGCAAACAAACCACCGCTGGTAGCGGTGGTTTTTTTGTTTGCAAGCAGCAGATTACGCGCAGAAAAAA
AGGATCTCAAGAAGATCCTTTGATCTTTTCTACGGGGTCTGACGCTCAGTGGAACGAAAACTCACGTTAA
GGGATTTTGGTCATGAGATTATCAAAAAGGATCTTCACCTAGATCCTTTTAAATTAAAAATGAAGTTTTA
AATCAATCTAAAGTATATATGAGTAAACTTGGTCTGACAGTTACCAATGCTTAATCAGTGAGGCACCTAT
CTCAGCGATCTGTCTATTTCGTTCATCCATAGTTGCCTGACTCCCCGTCGTGTAGATAACTACGATACGG
GAGGGCTTACCATCTGGCCCCAGTGCTGCAATGATACCGCGAGACCCACGCTCACCGGCTCCAGATTTAT
CAGCAATAAACCAGCCAGCCGGAAGGGCCGAGCGCAGAAGTGGTCCTGCAACTTTATCCGCCTCCATCCA
GTCTATTAATTGTTGCCGGGAAGCTAGAGTAAGTAGTTCGCCAGTTAATAGTTTGCGCAACGTTGTTGCC
ATTGCTACAGGCATCGTGGTGTCACGCTCGTCGTTTGGTATGGCTTCATTCAGCTCCGGTTCCCAACGAT
CAAGGCGAGTTACATGATCCCCCATGTTGTGCAAAAAAGCGGTTAGCTCCTTCGGTCCTCCGATCGTTGT
CAGAAGTAAGTTGGCCGCAGTGTTATCACTCATGGTTATGGCAGCACTGCATAATTCTCTTACTGTCATG
CCATCCGTAAGATGCTTTTCTGTGACTGGTGAGTACTCAACCAAGTCATTCTGAGAATAGTGTATGCGGC
GACCGAGTTGCTCTTGCCCGGCGTCAATACGGGATAATACCGCGCCACATAGCAGAACTTTAAAAGTGCT
CATCATTGGAAAACGTTCTTCGGGGCGAAAACTCTCAAGGATCTTACCGCTGTTGAGATCCAGTTCGATG
TAACCCACTCGTGCACCCAACTGATCTTCAGCATCTTTTACTTTCACCAGCGTTTCTGGGTGAGCAAAAA
CAGGAAGGCAAAATGCCGCAAAAAAGGGAATAAGGGCGACACGGAAATGTTGAATACTCATACTCTTCCT
TTTTCAATATTATTGAAGCATTTATCAGGGTTATTGTCTCATGAGCGGATACATATTTGAATGTATTTAG
AAAAATAAACAAATAGGGGTTCCGCGCACATTTCCCCGAAAAGTGCCACCTGACGTCGACGGATCGGGAG
ATCTCCCGATCCCCTATGGTGCACTCTCAGTACAATCTGCTCTGATGCCGCATAGTTAAGCCAGTATCTG
CTCCCTGCTTGTGTGTTGGAGGTCGCTGAGTAGTGCGCGAGCAAAATTTAAGCTACAACAAGGCAAGGCT
TGACCGACAATTGCATGAAGAATCTGCTTAGGGTTAGGCGTTTTGCGCTGCTTCGCGATGTACGGGCCAG
ATATACGCGTT
